Addgene plasmid #15621: Beta2AR->M71-IRES-tauLacZ LNL TV
Depositing lab: Peter Mombaerts. Depositing organization: Rockefeller University. Publication: Axon guidance of mouse olfactory sensory neurons by odorant receptors and the beta2 adrenergic receptor. Feinstein P, Bozza T, Rodriguez I, Vassalli A, Mombaerts P. Cell. 2004 Jun 11. 117(6):833-46. 10.1016/j.cell.2004.05.013 PubMed 15186782.
Backbone
  Vector backbone: pBS
  Backbone size w/o insert (bp): 3000
  Vector type: high copy number
Growth in bacteria
  Bacterial resistance: Ampicillin, 100 μg/mL
  Growth temperature: 37°C
  Growth strain: DH5alpha
  Copy number: High Copy
Gene/Insert
  Gene/Insert name: Beta2AR->M71-IRES-tauLacZ LNL TV
  Species: M. musculus (mouse)
  Insert size (bp): 16000
  Cloning method: Restriction Enzyme
  Sequencing primers: 5′ m13; 3′ reverse
Terms and licenses: Academic/Nonprofit Terms; Industry Terms: Not Available to Industry
Depositor comments: The mouse strain that was derived from this plasmid is available from The Jackson Laboratory: http://jaxmice.jax.org/strain/006691.html
How to cite: Beta2AR->M71-IRES-tauLacZ LNL TV was a gift from Peter Mombaerts (Addgene plasmid # 15621 ; http://n2t.net/addgene:15621 ; RRID:Addgene_15621)
