[The description below was written by a language model from this plasmid's Addgene catalogue record and the feature table of its GenBank file.]
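Description:
Beta2AR->M71-IRES-tauLacZ LNL TV is a mouse gene-targeting vector ("TV") built in a pBS (pBluescript-type) high-copy bacterial backbone of about 3 kb, carrying an insert of roughly 16 kb of mouse-derived sequence. It is propagated in E. coli under ampicillin selection. The record gives no itemised description of the insert, so its architecture has to be read from the name and the associated publication on axon guidance of olfactory sensory neurons by odorant receptors and the beta2 adrenergic receptor. The "Beta2AR->M71" notation indicates a swap in which the beta2 adrenergic receptor coding sequence takes the place of the M71 odorant receptor coding sequence at the M71 locus, presumably flanked by genomic homology arms that account for much of the insert size. Downstream, an IRES allows the same transcript to also be translated into tau-LacZ, a fusion of the microtubule-associated protein tau with beta-galactosidase that labels axons and so lets the projections of expressing neurons be traced. "LNL" most likely denotes a loxP-flanked neomycin resistance cassette used for selecting targeted embryonic stem cells and removable by Cre, though the record does not spell this out.

The promoter is not stated; in a knock-in of this kind, expression would be expected to come from the endogenous locus. The depositor notes that a mouse strain derived from this plasmid is available from a public repository. The sequence record held covers only a 556 bp fragment of the roughly 19 kb construct. Its single annotation is a 12 bp match to a Factor Xa cleavage site, probably an incidental automated hit, so it says little about the overall design.
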