LOCUS       Exported 556 bp ds-DNA linear SYN 11-AUG-2021
DEFINITION  synthetic linear DNA
ACCESSION   .
VERSION     .
KEYWORDS    Beta2AR->M71-IRES-tauLacZ LNL TV
SOURCE      synthetic DNA construct
  ORGANISM  synthetic DNA construct
REFERENCE   1 (bases 1 to 556)
  AUTHORS   Feinstein P, Bozza T, Rodriguez I, Vassalli A, Mombaerts P
  TITLE     Axon guidance of mouse olfactory sensory neurons by odorant
            receptors and the beta2 adrenergic receptor.
  JOURNAL   Cell. 2004 Jun 11. 117(6):833-46.
  PUBMED    15186782
REFERENCE   2 (bases 1 to 556)
  AUTHORS   .
  TITLE     Direct Submission
  JOURNAL   Exported Aug 11, 2021 from SnapGene Server 1.1.58
            http://www.snapgene.com
FEATURES             Location/Qualifiers
     source          1..556
                     /organism="synthetic DNA construct"
                     /mol_type="other DNA"
     CDS             267..278
                     /codon_start=1
                     /product="Factor Xa recognition and cleavage site"
                     /label=Factor Xa site
                     /translation="IEGR"
ORIGIN
        1 tacagttcct tccttgggag taacgctcag gctaggcaca gtaccttgac tgttcaaaag
       61 ccttccatgc ctgggggatc ctcacacagc acttcctgtt ctctctcctg ccccagctga
      121 caagtgtttg gctcccctgt gtagtccgtt ctgccgttgc tattgctaga gtagccgttc
      181 ccataggttt tcgaagaaga cctgcgaagg cacagaagct cttgaaaggc aatcctgaaa
      241 tctggactcc gacagtagat aagaggattg aaggcagagt tgacgtaccc caaccagtta
      301 aggagaatgt aaacttcctt agggatgagg ttgtccctga taacgtgcac gatattgaca
      361 atgaagaagg gcagccagca gagggtgaat gtgcccatga tgatgcctaa agtcttgagg
      421 gctttgtgct ctttcaagca caacttggag gaccttcgga gtccgtggcc gctccgccca
      481 tcctgctcca cctggctgag gttatgggcg tggaatcctc cttcagattt gtctatcttc
      541 tgcagctgcc ttttgg
//
