>Addgene plasmid #15621 | Beta2AR->M71-IRES-tauLacZ LNL TV | addgene partial sequence | sequence record 22062 | 15621 with 1001A (AAGGCCTCTGAAACCCTAAG)
TGTGCCACAGCCAGAATAGCTCAGCAAGTGTCAAATGCAGAAAACCAGCTCTCCAAGCAGGGCAAGAACA
GCCATTCACAAACTCCTTCTCTCCCACCACACAGGCTTCCCACCCAGACACAATGGGGCCACACGGGAAC
GACAGCGACTTCTTGCTGGCACCCAACGGAAGCCGAGCGCCAGACCACGACGTCACTCAGGAACGGGACG
AAGCGTGGGTTGTGGGCATGGCCATCCTCATGTCGGTTATCGTCCTGGCCATCGTGTTTGGCAACGTGCT
GGTCATCACGGCCATTGCCAAGTTCGAGCGACTACAAACCGTCACCAACTACTTCATAATCTCCTTGGCG
TGTGCTGATCTAGTCATGGGCCTAGCGGTGGTGCCGTTTGGGGCCAGTCACATCCTTATGAAAATGTGGA
ATTTTGGCAACTTCTGGTGCGAGTTCTGGACTTCCATTGATGTGTTGTGCGTCACAGCCAGCATCGAGAC
CCTGTGCGTGATTGCAGTGGATCGCTATGTTGCTATCACATCGCCCTTCAAGTACCAGAGCCTGCTGACC
AAGAATAAGGCCCGAGTGGTCATCCTGATGGTATGGATTGTATCTGGCCTTACCTCCTTTTTGCCTATCC
AGAT
